>Addgene plasmid #241210 | SA-linker-P2A-mNeongreen-ORF3 | addgene full sequence | sequence record 484600 | Addgene NGS Result
ATTTGTCCTACTCAGGAGAGCGTTCACCGACAAACAACAGATAAAACGAAAGGCCCAGTCTTCCGACTGA
GCCTTTCGTTTTATTTGATGCCTGGCAGTTCCCTACTCTCGCGTTAACGCTAGCATGGATGTTTTCCCAG
TCACGACGTTGTAAAACGACGGCCAGTCTTAAGCTCGGGCCCGGTCTCTTCGCCACTAATCCGGAGTGTG
TGTGTGTTTCTGACGTGTCTCTCTCTTCCCTTTTTTTTTTCAGCCGGCTCTGGGGCTACAAACTTCTCTC
TGCTGAAACAAGCTGGCGACGTGGAGGAGAACCCTGGACCTGTGAGCAAGGGCGAGGAGGATAACATGGC
CTCTCTCCCAGCGACACATGAGTTACACATCTTTGGCTCCATCAACGGTGTGGACTTTGACATGGTGGGT
CAGGGCACCGGCAATCCAAATGATGGTTATGAGGAGTTAAACCTGAAGTCCACCAAGGGTGACCTCCAGT
TCTCCCCCTGGATTCTGGTCCCTCATATCGGGTATGGCTTCCATCAGTACCTGCCCTACCCTGACGGGAT
GTCGCCTTTCCAGGCCGCCATGGTAGATGGCTCCGGCTACCAAGTCCATCGCACAATGCAGTTTGAAGAT
GGTGCCTCCCTTACTGTTAACTACCGCTACACCTACGAGGGAAGCCACATCAAAGGAGAGGCCCAGGTGA
AGGGGACTGGTTTCCCTGCTGACGGTCCTGTGATGACCAACTCGCTGACCGCTGCGGACTGGTGCAGGTC
GAAGAAGACTTACCCCAACGACAAAACCATCATCAGTACCTTTAAGTGGAGTTACACCACTGGAAATGGC
AAGCGCTACCGGAGCACTGCGCGGACCACCTACACCTTTGCCAAGCCAATGGCGGCTAACTATCTGAAGA
ACCAGCCGATGTACGTGTTCCGTAAGACGGAGCTCAAGCACTCCAAGACCGAGCTCAACTTCAAGGAGTG
GCAAAAGGCCTTTACCGATGTGATGGGCATGGACGAGCTGTACAAGTAAGCTAGAACTATAGTGAGTCGT
ATTACGTAGATCCAGACATGATAAGATACATTGATGAGTTTGGACAAACCACAACTAGAATGCAGTGAAA
AAAATGCTTTATTTGTGAAATTTGTGATGCTATTGCTTTATTTGTAACCATTATAAGCTGCAATAAACAA
GTTAACAACAACAATTGCATTCATTTTATGTTTCAGGTTCAGGGGGAGGTGTGGGAGGTTTTTTAATTCC
TCAAGAGACCTCTAGACCAGCCAGGACAGAAATGCCTCGACTTCGCTGCTACCCAAGGTTGCCGGGTGAC
GCACACCGTGGAAACGGATGAAGGCACGAACCCAGTGGACATAAGCCTGTTCGGTTCGTAAGCTGTAATG
CAAGTAGCGTATGCGCTCACGCAACTGGTCCAGAACCTTGACCGAACGCAGCGGTGGTAACGGCGCAGTG
GCGGTTTTCATGGCTTGTTATGACTGTTTTTTTGGGGTACAGTCTATGCCTCGGGCATCCAAGCAGCAAG
CGCGTTACGCCGTGGGTCGATGTTTGATGTTATGGAGCAGCAACGATGTTACGCAGCAGGGCAGTCGCCC
TAAAACAAAGTTAAACATTATGAGGGAAGCGGTGATCGCCGAAGTATCGACTCAACTATCAGAGGTAGTT
GGCGTCATCGAGCGCCATCTCGAACCGACGTTGCTGGCCGTACATTTGTACGGCTCCGCAGTGGATGGCG
GCCTGAAGCCACACAGTGATATTGATTTGCTGGTTACGGTGACCGTAAGGCTTGATGAAACAACGCGGCG
AGCTTTGATCAACGACCTTTTGGAAACTTCGGCTTCCCCTGGAGAGAGCGAGATTCTCCGCGCTGTAGAA
GTCACCATTGTTGTGCACGACGACATCATTCCGTGGCGTTATCCAGCTAAGCGCGAACTGCAATTTGGAG
AATGGCAGCGCAATGACATTCTTGCAGGTATCTTCGAGCCAGCCACGATCGACATTGATCTGGCTATCTT
GCTGACAAAAGCAAGAGAACATAGCGTTGCCTTGGTAGGTCCAGCGGCGGAGGAACTCTTTGATCCGGTT
CCTGAACAGGATCTATTTGAGGCGCTAAATGAAACCTTAACGCTATGGAACTCGCCGCCCGACTGGGCTG
GCGATGAGCGAAATGTAGTGCTTACGTTGTCCCGCATTTGGTACAGCGCAGTAACCGGCAAAATCGCGCC
GAAGGATGTCGCTGCCGACTGGGCAATGGAGCGCCTGCCGGCCCAGTATCAGCCCGTCATACTTGAAGCT
AGACAGGCTTATCTTGGACAAGAAGAAGATCGCTTGGCCTCGCGCGCAGATCAGTTGGAAGAATTTGTCC
ACTACGTGAAAGGCGAGATCACCAAGGTAGTCGGCAAATAACCCTCGAGCCACCCATGACCAAAATCCCT
TAACGTGAGTTACGCGTCGTTCCACTGAGCGTCAGACCCCGTAGAAAAGATCAAAGGATCTTCTTGAGAT
CCTTTTTTTCTGCGCGTAATCTGCTGCTTGCAAACAAAAAAACCACCGCTACCAGCGGTGGTTTGTTTGC
CGGATCAAGAGCTACCAACTCTTTTTCCGAAGGTAACTGGCTTCAGCAGAGCGCAGATACCAAATACTGT
TCTTCTAGTGTAGCCGTAGTTAGGCCACCACTTCAAGAACTCTGTAGCACCGCCTACATACCTCGCTCTG
CTAATCCTGTTACCAGTGGCTGCTGCCAGTGGCGATAAGTCGTGTCTTACCGGGTTGGACTCAAGACGAT
AGTTACCGGATAAGGCGCAGCGGTCGGGCTGAACGGGGGGTTCGTGCACACAGCCCAGCTTGGAGCGAAC
GACCTACACCGAACTGAGATACCTACAGCGTGAGCTATGAGAAAGCGCCACGCTTCCCGAAGGGAGAAAG
GCGGACAGGTATCCGGTAAGCGGCAGGGTCGGAACAGGAGAGCGCACGAGGGAGCTTCCAGGGGGAAACG
CCTGGTATCTTTATAGTCCTGTCGGGTTTCGCCACCTCTGACTTGAGCGTCGATTTTTGTGATGCTCGTC
AGGGGGGCGGAGCCTATGGAAAAACGCCAGCAACGCGGCCTTTTTACGGTTCCTGGCCTTTTGCTGGCCT
TTTGCTCACATGTTCTTTCCTGCGTTATCCCCTGATTCTGTGGATAACCGTATTACCGCCTTTGAGTGAG
CTGATACCGCTCGCCGCAGCCGAACGACCGAGCGCAGCGAGTCAGTGAGCGAGGAAGCGGAAGAGCGCCC
AATACGCAAACCGCCTCTCCCCGCGCGTTGGCCGATTCATTAATGCAGCTGGCACGACAGGTTTCCCGAC
TGGAAAGCGGGCAGTGAGCGCAACGCAATTAATACGCGTACCGCTAGCCAGGAAGAGTTTGTAGAAACGC
AAAAAGGCCATCCGTCAGGATGGCCTTCTGCTTAGTTTGATGCCTGGCAGTTTATGGCGGGCGTCCTGCC
CGCCACCCTCCGGGCCGTTGCTTCACAACGTTCAAATCCGCTCCCGGCGG
Features (pLannotate 1.2.2; 11 found; start..end, strand, type, name):
     41..84      +  terminator     rrnB T1 terminator: Escherichia coli rrnB; transcription terminator T1 from the E. coli rrnB gene
    131..167     -  CDS            lacZα (fragment): LacZα fragment of β-galactosidase; lacZ fragment
    322..1029    +  CDS            mNeonGreen: bright monomeric yellow-green fluorescent protein derived from LanYFP (Shaner et al., 2013)
   1037..1054    -  promoter       T7 promoter (fragment): promoter for bacteriophage T7 RNA polymerase
   1059..1193    -  polyA_signal   SV40 poly(A) signal: SV40 polyadenylation signal
   1368..1391    +  promoter       Pc promoter (fragment): intI1 (promoter lies within the coding sequence); class 1 integron promoter
   1567..1623    +  CDS            GmR (fragment): gentamycin acetyltransferase; aacC1; confers resistance to gentamycin
   1630..2421    +  CDS            SmR: aminoglycoside adenylyltransferase (Murphy, 1985); aadA; confers resistance to spectinomycin and streptomycin
   2514..3102    +  rep_origin     ori: high-copy-number ColE1/pMB1/pBR322/pUC origin of replication
   3285..3377    +  CDS            lacI (fragment): lac repressor; lacI; The lac repressor binds to the lac operator to inhibit transcription in E. coli. This inhibition can be relieved by adding lactose or isopropyl-β-D-thiogalactopyranoside (IPTG).
   3432..3459    -  terminator     rrnB T2 terminator: transcription terminator T2 from the E. coli rrnB gene
