[The description below was written by a language model from this plasmid's Addgene catalogue record and pLannotate feature annotations shown in this document.]
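Description:
SA-linker-P2A-mNeongreen-ORF3 is a small (about 3.5 kb) bacterial cloning plasmid that serves as a middle entry vector in the mini-Golden subcloning platform, a modular assembly system associated with work on knock-in genome editing in zebrafish. It is built on the pU6a:sgRNA#62 backbone and is propagated in E. coli through a high-copy ColE1/pUC-type origin. Selection is with spectinomycin, conferred by a complete aadA (SmR) aminoglycoside adenylyltransferase gene. The short Pc integron promoter and gentamicin-resistance fragments upstream of it appear to be remnants of the resistance cassette's origin. Other annotated pieces, including the rrnB T1 and T2 terminators and short lacZα and lacI fragments, are backbone remnants rather than functional units.

The payload is a synthetic mNeonGreen coding sequence, a bright monomeric yellow-green fluorescent protein. Going by the construct name, it is preceded by a splice acceptor (SA), a linker and a P2A self-cleaving peptide. These elements were not detected by the automated annotation, but roughly 150 nt of unannotated sequence lies upstream of the reporter. The catalogue notes a "TCGC linker", and "ORF3" probably denotes one of three reading-frame variants, although the record does not define it. In such a design, the splice acceptor would capture transcription from an endogenous gene after integration, and P2A would release mNeonGreen as a separate protein from the host gene product. No promoter for the reporter is annotated, which fits that promoterless trap design. An SV40 poly(A) signal lies just downstream of mNeonGreen but is annotated on the opposite strand, alongside a T7 promoter fragment, so its role in terminating the reporter transcript is unclear from the record. The cloning sites used for assembly are not stated. The plasmid is intended as a donor module for combination with other mini-Golden parts to build fluorescent knock-in constructs.
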