Addgene plasmid #241210: SA-linker-P2A-mNeongreen-ORF3
Purpose: Middle entry vector for mini-Golden subcloning platform; mNeongreen
Depositing lab: Junsu Kang. Depositing organization: University of Wisconsin, Madison. Publication: Advancing knock-in approaches for robust genome editing in zebrafish. Rodriguez-Parks A, Beezley EG, Manna S, Silaban I, Almutawa SI, Cao S, Ahmed H, Guyer M, Baker S, Richards MP, Kang J. Biol Open. 2026 Feb 2:bio.062472. doi: 10.1242/bio.062472. PubMed 41630603.
Backbone
  Vector backbone: pU6a:sgRNA#62
  Vector type: Mini-Golden
Growth in bacteria
  Bacterial resistance: Spectinomycin, 50 μg/mL
  Growth temperature: 37°C
  Growth strain: DH5alpha
  Copy number: Unknown
Gene/Insert
  Gene/Insert name: mNeongreen
  Species: Synthetic
  Mutation: TCGC linker
  Cloning method: Restriction Enzyme; 5′ cloning site Unknown (unknown if destroyed); 3′ cloning site Unknown (unknown if destroyed)
Terms and licenses: Academic/Nonprofit Terms; Industry Terms: Not Available to Industry
How to cite: SA-linker-P2A-mNeongreen-ORF3 was a gift from Junsu Kang (Addgene plasmid # 241210 ; http://n2t.net/addgene:241210 ; RRID:Addgene_241210)
